>Addgene plasmid #29116 | pEMS1230 | addgene partial sequence | sequence record 37903 | EGFP-N 5'-CGTCGCCGTCCAGCTCGACCAG-3'
ACCATGGTGGCGGAAGTTCCTATACCTTTTGAAGAATAGGAACTTCGGAATAGGAACTTCGGCGCGCCAC
GCGTGGCCGGCCTGGGACACCCGGGAGCCGCGGCCCAGCGAGCAGTGTGCGCGCCGCCCGCCGCCCGCAG
CTGCGTCAGGAACCCCGCCCGCGCCGCCTTTTAGGCCCCGGCCCGCCGGCCCCGCCCACCGTCCGCGGCT
CCTCCCCGCCCCGTGGCCCGGCCCCGTTCCTCAGCCCCGCCCCCTCGGCCCAGCTCGGAGCACGTGCGTC
GTCCGGCCCAGCCTGGCGGGCTATTCCCAGGCCCGCGTGGTCCTCGAAGGCCCCAGTCCTCCTGCTTCAT
GGAGACCCCGGCCTCGCGACCTCCCCCCTCCCGGCGCCCGCGTCATCCCAGCCCGTCCTCCCAGATGCGC
CTGGGCGGGGCCTGGCAGTCAGGGCGCGCCCCTTCACCCACTGGCCCGCAGCCTCTCGTCAAGCCTGGGA
TGGGCTCCCAGAAGGTAATAGCTCTCTCTGGGAATCACCTGACAGAAAGCACCCGCAGCAACAAAAAGCG
ATTTTAACCTTAGTGATTGGGCTGGTGGATTTTCGTTTCGTGACGGGCAGCAGCAGCCTGTGCCTTCCAC
A
