[The description below was written by a language model from this plasmid's Addgene catalogue record.]
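Description:
pEMS1230 is a Pleiades Promoter Project plasmid built on the large pEMS1307 backbone (about 16.5 kb without insert). It carries Ple204, a human MiniPromoter of roughly 2.2 kb designed from regulatory sequence of SLC7A5, the gene for solute carrier family 7 member 5, also known as LAT1 or the CD98 light chain. The MiniPromoter was inserted by restriction cloning at an FseI site; the record does not say whether the flanking sites survived. The plasmid is a high-copy construct propagated in standard E. coli cloning strains under ampicillin selection. No feature table accompanies the entry, so the origin of replication, polyadenylation signals and any other backbone elements that account for its large size are not stated.

The insert here is a regulatory element rather than a coding sequence. Ple204 sits upstream of a backbone-encoded EGFP carrying a nuclear localisation signal. Reporter fluorescence, concentrated in the nuclei of expressing cells, therefore reads out the activity and cell-type specificity of the candidate promoter. The construct belongs to a collection of compact human promoters intended to drive selective expression in defined brain regions and cell types.

For this particular design the recorded result is negative, since EGFP expression was not detected in the brain, and the promoter has not been tested in the eye. pEMS1230 is therefore mainly useful as a documented reference for a SLC7A5-derived MiniPromoter that did not give detectable brain expression. It could also serve as a starting point for redesign or for testing in other tissues.
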