Addgene plasmid #29116: pEMS1230
Purpose: Expression of the eGFP reporter gene was not detected in the brain using eGFP. Untested in the eye.
Depositing lab: Elizabeth Simpson. Depositing organization: University of British Columbia. Publication: A regulatory toolbox of MiniPromoters to drive selective expression in the brain. Portales-Casamar E, Swanson DJ, Liu L, de Leeuw CN, Banks KG, Ho Sui SJ, Fulton DL, Ali J, Amirabbasi M, Arenillas DJ, Babyak N, Black SF, Bonaguro RJ, Brauer E, Candido TR, Castellarin M, Chen J, Chen Y, Cheng JC, Chopra V, Docking TR, Dreolini L, D'Souza CA, Flynn EK, Glenn R, Hatakka K, Hearty TG, Imanian B, Jiang S, Khorasan-zadeh S, Komljenovic I, Laprise S, Liao NY, Lim JS, Lithwick S, Liu F, Liu J, Lu M, McConechy M, McLeod AJ, Milisavljevic M, Mis J, O'Connor K, Palma B, Palmquist DL, Schmouth JF, Swanson MI, Tam B, Ticoll A, Turner JL, Varhol R, Vermeulen J, Watkins RF, Wilson G, Wong BK, Wong SH, Wong TY, Yang GS, Ypsilanti AR, Jones SJ, Holt RA, Goldowitz D, Wasserman WW, Simpson EM. Proc Natl Acad Sci U S A. 2010 Sep 21. 107(38):16589-94. 10.1073/pnas.1009158107 PubMed 20807748.
Backbone
  Vector backbone: pEMS1307
  Backbone size w/o insert (bp): 16482
  Vector type: Pleiades Promoter Project [sic, Pleaides Plieades]
Growth in bacteria
  Bacterial resistance: Ampicillin, 100 μg/mL
  Growth temperature: 37°C
  Growth strain: DH5alpha
  Growth instructions: DH10B
  Copy number: High Copy
Gene/Insert
  Gene/Insert name: Ple204 (alt names: SLC7A5; Solute carrier family 7, member 5)
  Species: H. sapiens (human)
  Insert size (bp): 2169
  Entrez Gene: SLC7A5 (a.k.a. 4F2LC, CD98, D16S469E, E16, LAT1, MPE16)
  Tag / fusion protein: EGFP-NLS (C terminal on backbone)
  Cloning method: Restriction Enzyme; 5′ cloning site FseI (unknown if destroyed); 3′ cloning site FseI (unknown if destroyed)
  Sequencing primers: 5′ Unknown
Terms and licenses: Academic/Nonprofit Terms; Industry Terms: Not Available to Industry
How to cite: pEMS1230 was a gift from Elizabeth Simpson (Addgene plasmid # 29116 ; http://n2t.net/addgene:29116 ; RRID:Addgene_29116)
